Addgene plasmid #35378: Myc-PSFΔ+/-
Depositing lab: Benjamin Blencowe. Publication: Role for PSF in mediating transcriptional activator-dependent stimulation of pre-mRNA processing in vivo. Rosonina E, Ip JY, Calarco JA, Bakowski MA, Emili A, McCracken S, Tucker P, Ingles CJ, Blencowe BJ. Mol Cell Biol. 2005 Aug;25(15):6734-46. 10.1128/MCB.25.15.6734-6746.2005 PubMed 16024807.
Backbone
  Vector backbone: pCMVmyc
  Backbone size w/o insert (bp): 3800
  Vector type: Mammalian Expression
Growth in bacteria
  Bacterial resistance: Ampicillin, 100 μg/mL
  Growth temperature: 37°C
  Growth strain: DH5alpha
  Copy number: High Copy
Gene/Insert
  Gene/Insert name: PSF (alt name: SFPQ)
  Species: H. sapiens (human)
  Mutation: Deletion of residues 575-611
  Entrez Gene: SFPQ (a.k.a. POMP100, PPP1R140, PSF)
  Promoter: CMV
  Tag / fusion protein: Myc (N terminal on backbone)
  Cloning method: Restriction Enzyme; 5′ cloning site HindIII (unknown if destroyed); 3′ cloning site None (unknown if destroyed)
  Sequencing primers: 5′ CMV-Fwd
Terms and licenses: Academic/Nonprofit Terms; Industry Terms: Not Available to Industry
How to cite: Myc-PSFΔ+/- was a gift from Benjamin Blencowe (Addgene plasmid # 35378 ; http://n2t.net/addgene:35378 ; RRID:Addgene_35378)
