[The description below was written by a language model from this plasmid's Addgene catalogue record.]
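Description:
Myc-PSFΔ+/- is a mammalian expression plasmid built on the pCMVmyc backbone (about 3.8 kb without insert). It is maintained in E. coli as a high-copy plasmid under ampicillin selection. The record gives no feature table, so the origin of replication, polyadenylation signal and any other backbone elements are not specified, and no mammalian selection marker is listed.

The insert encodes a deletion mutant of human PSF (PTB-associated splicing factor, official gene symbol SFPQ) lacking residues 575–611. The "Δ+/-" in the name presumably refers to the deleted segment, but the record does not explain the designation or describe the properties of that region. Expression is driven by the CMV promoter, a strong constitutive promoter suited to transient transfection of mammalian cells. The protein is made as a fusion with an N-terminal Myc epitope tag supplied by the backbone, which allows the mutant to be detected or immunoprecipitated with anti-Myc antibodies and distinguished from endogenous PSF. The insert was placed by restriction cloning with HindIII at the 5′ junction; no 3′ site is recorded.

The associated publication concerns the role of PSF in mediating transcriptional activator-dependent stimulation of pre-mRNA processing in vivo. The construct therefore most likely serves as one of a set of tagged PSF domain mutants, expressed in cultured cells to map which parts of the protein are needed for that activity or for its interactions. The record itself does not describe the specific experiments or the phenotype of this deletion.
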