>Addgene plasmid #35378 | Myc-PSFΔ+/- | depositor partial sequence | sequence record 43083 | Insert
ATGGAACAAAAACTCATCTCAGAAGAGGATCTGAAGCTCCATGTCTCGGGATCGGTTCCGGAGTCGTGGC
GGTGGCGGTGGTGGCTTCCACAGGCGTGGAGGAGGCGGCGGCCGCGGCGGCCTCCACGACTTCCGTTCTC
CGCCGCCCGGCATGGGCCTCAATCAGAATCGCGGCCCCATGGGTCCTGGCCCGGGCCAGAGCGGCCCTAA
GCCTCCGATCCCGCCACCGCCTCCACACCAACAGCAGCAACAGCCACCACCGCAGCAGCCACCGCCGCAG
CAGCCGCCACCGCATCAGCCGCCGCCGCATCCACAGCCGCATCAGCAGCAGCAGCCGCCGCCACCGCCGC
AGGACTCTTCCAAGCCCGTCGTTGCTCAGGGACCCGGCCCCGCTCCCGGAGTAGGCAGCACACCACCAGC
CTCCAGCTCGGCCCCGCCCGCCACTCCACCAACCTCGGGGGCCCCGCCAGGGTCCGGGCCAGGCCCGACT
CCGACCCCGCCGCCTGCAGTCACCTCGGCCCCTCCCGGGGCGCCGCCACCCACCCCGCCAAGCAGCGGGG
TCCCTACCACACCTCCTCAGGCCGGAGGCCCGCCGCCTCCGCCCGCGGCAGTCCCGGGCCCGGGTCCAGG
GCCTAAGCAGGGCCCAGGTCCGGGTGGTCCCAAAGGCGGCAAAATGCCTGGCGGGCCGAAGCCAGGTGGC
GGCCCGGGCCTAAGTACGCCTGGCGGCCACCCCAAGCCGCCGCGTCGAGGCGGCGGGGAGCCCCGCGGGG
GCCGCCAGCACCACCCGCCCTACCACCAGCAGCATCACCAGGGGCCCCCGCCCGGCGGGCCCGGCGGCCG
CAGCGAGGAGAAGATCTCGGACTCGGAGGGGTTTAAAGCCAATTTGTCTCTCTTGAGGAGGCCTGGAGAG
AAAACTTACACACAGCGATGTCGGTTGTTTGTTGGGAATCTACCTGCTGATATCACGGAGGATGAATTCA
AAAGACTATTTGCTAAATATGGAGAACCAGGAGAAGTTTTTATCAACAAAGGCAAAGGATTCGGATTTAT
TAAGCTTGAATCTAGAGCTTTGGCTGAAATTGCCAAAGCCGAACTGGATGATACACCCATGAGAGGTAGA
CAGCTTCGAGTTCGCTTTGCCACACATGCTGCTGCCCTTTCTGTTCGTAATCTTTCACCTTATGTTTCCA
ATGAACTGTTGGAAGAAGCCTTTAGCCAATTTGGTCCTATTGAAAGGGCTGTTGTAATAGTGGATGATCG
TGGAAGATCTACAGGGAAAGGCATTGTTGAATTTGCTTCTAAGCCAGCAGCAAGAAAGGCATTTGAACGA
TGCAGTGAAGGTGTTTTCTTACTGACGACAACTCCTCGTCCAGTCATTGTGGAACCACTTGAACAACTAG
ATGATGAAGATGGTCTTCCTGAAAAACTTGCCCAGAAGAATCCAATGTATCAAAAGGAGAGAGAAACCCC
TACTCGTTTTGCCCAGCATGGCACGTTTGAGTACGAATATTCTCAGCGATGGAAGTCTTTGGATGAAATG
GAAAAACAGCAAAGGGAACAAGTTGAAAAAAACATGAAAGATGCAAAAGACAAATTGGAAAGTGAAATGG
AAGATGCCTATCATGAACATCAGGCAAATCTTTTGCGCCAAGATCTGATGAGACGACAGGAAGAATTAAG
ACGCATGGAAGAACTTCACAATCAAGAAATGCAGAAACGTAAAGAAATGCAATTGAGGCAAGAGGAGGAA
CGACGTAGAAGAGAGGAAGAGATGATGATTCGTCAACGTGAGATGGAAGACCAAATGAGGCGCCAAAGAG
AGGAAAGTTACAGCCGAATGGGCTACATGGATCCACGGGAAAGAGACATGCGAATGGGTGGCGGAGGAGC
AATGAACATGGGAGATCCCTATGGTTCAGGAGGCCAGAAATTGCAGGGAGGTGCGGGGCCTGTGGGTGGA
CAGGGTCCTAGAGGAATGGGGCCTGGAACTCCAGCAGGATATGGTAGAGGGAGAGAAGAGTACGAAGGCC
CAAACAAAAAACCCCGATTTTAG
