>Addgene plasmid #35378 | Myc-PSFΔ+/- | addgene partial sequence | sequence record 44289 | CMV-F 5'-CGCAAATGGGCGGTAGGCGTG-3'
AGCAGAGCTCTCTGGCTACTAGAGAACCCACTGCTTACTGGCTTATCGAAATTATGGAACAAAAACTCAT
CTCAGAAGAGGATCTGAAGCTCATGTCTCGGGATCGGTTCCGGAGTCGTGGCGGTGGCGGTGGTGGCTTC
CACAGGCGTGGAGGAGGCGGCGGCCGCGGCGGCCTCCACGACTTCCGTTCTCCGCCGCCCGGCATGGGCC
TCAATCAGAATCGCGGCCCCATGGGTCCTGGCCCGGGCCAGAGCGGCCCTAAGCCTCCGATCCCGCCACC
GCCTCCACACCAACAGCAGCAACAGCCACCACCGCAGCAGCCACCGCCGCAGCAGCCGCCACCGCATCAG
CCGCCGCCGCATCCACAGCCGCATCAGCAGCAGCAGCCGCCGCCACCGCCGCAGGACTCTTCCAAGCCCG
TCGTTGCTCAGGGACCCGGCCCCGCTCCCGGAGTAGGCAGCGCACCACCAGCCTCCAGCTCGGCCCCGCC
CGCCACTCCACCAACCTCGGGGGCCCCGCCAGGGTCCGGGCCAGGCCCGACTCCGACCCCGCCGCCTGCA
GTCACCTCGGCCCCTCCCGGGGCGCCGCCACCCACCCCGCCAAGCAGCGGGGTCCCTACCACACCTCCTC
AGGCCGGAGGCCCGCCGCCTCCGCCCGCGGCAGTCCCGGGCCCGGGTCCAGGGCCTAA
