>Addgene plasmid #35378 | Myc-PSFΔ+/- | addgene partial sequence | sequence record 44293 | EBV-rev 5'-GTGGTTTGTCCAAACTCATC-3'
TTGTTCCTTTAGTGAGGGTTAATTTCGAGCTTGGCGTAATCATGGTCATAGCTGTTTCCTGTGTGAAATT
GTTATCCGCTCACAATTCCACACAACATACGAGCCGGAAGCATAAAGTGTAAAGCCTGGGGTGCCTAATG
AGTGAGCTAACTCACATTAATTGCGTTGCGCTCACTGCCCGCTTTCCAGTCGGGAAACCTGTCGTGCCAG
CTGCATTAATGAATCGGCCAACGCGCGGGGAGAGGCGGTTTGCGTATTGGGCGCTCTTCCGCTTCCTCGC
TCACTGACTCGCTGCGCTCGGTCGTTCGGCTGCGGCGAGCGGTATCAGCTCACTCAAAGGCGGTAATACG
GTTATCCACAGAATCAGGGGATAACGCAGGAAAGAACATGTGAGCAAAAGGCCAGCAAAAGGCCAGGAAC
CGTAAAAAGGCCGCGTTGCTGGCGTTTTTCCATAGGCTCCGCCCCCCTGACGAGCATCACAAAAATCGAC
GCTCAAGTCAGAGGTGGCGAAACCCGACAGGACTATAAAGATACCAGGCGTTTCCCCCTGGAAGCTCCCT
CGTGCGCTCTCCTGTTCCGACCCTGCCGCTTACCGGATACCTGTCCGCCTTTCTCCCTTCGGGAAGCGTG
GCGCTTTCTCATAGCTCACGCTGTAGGTATCTCAGTTCGGTGTAGGTCGTTCGCTCCAAGCTGGGCTGTG
TGCACGAACCCCCCGTTCAGCCCGACCGCTGCGCCTTATCCGGTAACTATCGTCTTGAGTCCAACCCGGT
AAGACACGACTTATCGCCACTGGCAGCAGCCACTGGTAACAGGATTAGCAGAGCGAGGTATGTAGGCGGT
GCTACAGAGT
