>Addgene plasmid #35378 | Myc-PSFΔ+/- | addgene partial sequence | sequence record 45022 | hPSF-F3 5'-GCGATGGAAGTCTTTGGATG-3'
ATGAAAGATGCAAAAGACAAATTGGAAAGTGAAATGGAAGATGCCTATCATGAACATCAGGCAAATCTTT
TGCGCCAAGATCTGATGAGACGACAGGAAGAATTAAGACGCATGGAAGAACTTCACAATCAAGAAATGCA
GAAACGTAAAGAAATGCAATTGAGGCAAGAGGAGGAACGACGTAGAAGAATGGGTGGCGGAGGAGCAATG
AACATGGGAGATCCCTATGGTTCAGGAGGCCAGAAATTTCCACCTCTAGGAGGTGGTGGTGGCATAGGTT
ATGAAGCTAATCCTGGCGTTCCACCAGCAACCATGAGTGGTTCCATGATGGGAAGTGACATGCGTACTGA
GCGCTTTGGGCAGGGAGGTGCGGGGCCTGTGGGTGGACAGGGTCCTAGAGGAATGGGGCCTGGAACTCCA
GCAGGATATGGTAGAGGGAGAGAAGAGTACGAAGGCCCAAACAAAAAACCCCGATTTTAGCTGATATCGA
ATTCCTGCAGCCCGGGGGATCCACTAGTTCTAGATGACTGACTGAGCGGCCGCCACCGCGGTGGCAGATC
TTTGTGAAGGAACCTTACTTCTGTGGTGTGACATAATTGGACAAACTACCTACAGAGATTTAAAGCTCTA
AGGTAAATATAAAATTTTTAAGTGTATAATGTGTTAAACTACTGATTCTAATTGTTTGTGTATTTTAGAT
TCCAACCTATGGAACTGATGAATGGGAGCAGTGGTGGAATGCCTTTAATGAGGAAAACCTGTTTTGCTCA
GAAGAAATGCCATCTAGTGATGATGAGGCTA
